LOCUS       Exported 6404 bp ds-DNA circular SYN 20-MAY-2019
DEFINITION  synthetic circular DNA
ACCESSION   .
VERSION     .
KEYWORDS    .
SOURCE      synthetic DNA construct
  ORGANISM  synthetic DNA construct
REFERENCE   1 (bases 1 to 6404)
  AUTHORS   .
  TITLE     Direct Submission
  JOURNAL   Exported Monday, May 20, 2019 from SnapGene Viewer 4.3.8
            https://www.snapgene.com
FEATURES             Location/Qualifiers
     source          1..6404
                     /organism="synthetic DNA construct"
                     /mol_type="other DNA"
     misc_feature    18..593
                     /label=CMV Promotor
     misc_feature    623..2311
                     /label=Influenza A_FPV HA
     misc_feature    2357..3073
                     /label=mEGFP
     rep_origin      3337..3777
                     /direction=RIGHT
                     /label=F1 ori
     promoter        3844..3872
                     /label=Amp prom
     promoter        4076..4272
                     /label=SV40 early promoter
     misc_feature    4123..4200
                     /label=SV40 ORI
     CDS             4310..5101
                     /label=Kan/neoR
     rep_origin      5687..6315
                     /direction=RIGHT
                     /label=ColE1 origin
ORIGIN
        1 catgcattag ttattaatag taatcaatta cggggtcatt agttcatagc ccatatatgg
       61 agttccgcgt tacataactt acggtaaatg gcccgcctgg ctgaccgccc aacgaccccc
      121 gcccattgac gtcaataatg acgtatgttc ccatagtaac gccaataggg actttccatt
      181 gacgtcaatg ggtggagtat ttacggtaaa ctgcccactt ggcagtacat caagtgtatc
      241 atatgccaag tacgccccct attgacgtca atgacggtaa atggcccgcc tggcattatg
      301 cccagtacat gaccttatgg gactttccta cttggcagta catctacgta ttagtcatcg
      361 ctattaccat ggtgatgcgg ttttggcagt acatcaatgg gcgtggatag cggtttgact
      421 cacggggatt tccaagtctc caccccattg acgtcaatgg gagtttgttt tggcaccaaa
      481 atcaacggga ctttccaaaa tgtcgtaaca actccgcccc attgacgcaa atgggcggta
      541 ggcgtgtacg gtgggaggtc tatataagca gagctggttt agtgaaccgt cagatccgct
      601 agcgctaccg gactcagatc tcatgaacac tcaaatcctg gttttcgccc ttgtggcagt
      661 cattcccaca aatgcagaca aaatttgtct tggacatcat gctgtatcaa atggcaccaa
      721 agtaaacaca ctcactgaga gaggagtaga agttgtcaat gcaacggaaa cagtggagcg
      781 gacaaacatc cccaaaattt gctcaaaagg gaaaagaacc actgatcttg gccaatgcgg
      841 actgttaggg accattaccg gaccacctca atgcgaccaa tttctagaat tttcagctga
      901 tctaataatc gagagacgag aaggaaatga tgtttgttac ccggggaagt ttgttaatga
      961 agaggcattg cgacaaatcc tcagaggatc aggtgggatt gacaaagaaa caatgggatt
     1021 cacatatagt ggaataagga ccaacggaac aactagtgca tgtagaagat cagggtcttc
     1081 attctatgca gaaatggagt ggctcctgtc aaatacagac aatgcttctt tcccacaaat
     1141 gacaaaatca tacaaaaaca caaggagaga atcagctctg atagtatggg gaatccacca
     1201 ttcaggatca accaccgaac agaccaaact atatgggagt ggaaataaac tgataacagt
     1261 cgggagttcc aaatatcatc aatcttttgt gccgagtcca ggaacacgac cgcagataaa
     1321 tggccagtcc ggacggattg attttcattg gttgatcttg gatcccaatg atacagttac
     1381 ttttagtttc aatggggctt tcatagctcc aaatcgtgcc agcttcttga ggggaaagtc
     1441 catggggatc cagagcgatg tgcaggttga tgccaattgc gaaggggaat gctaccacag
     1501 tggagggact ataacaagca gattgccttt tcaaaacatc aatagcagag cagttggcaa
     1561 atgcccaaga tatgtaaaac aggaaagttt attattggca actgggatga agaacgttcc
     1621 cgaaccttcc aaaaaaagga aaaaaagagg cctgtttggc gctatagcag ggtttattga
     1681 aaatggttgg gaaggtctgg tcgacgggtg gtacggtttc aggcatcaga atgcacaagg
     1741 agaaggaact gcagcagact acaaaagcac ccaatcggca attgatcaga taaccggaaa
     1801 gttaaataga ctcattgaga aaaccaacca gcaatttgag ctaatagata atgaattcac
     1861 tgaggtggaa aagcagattg gcaatttaat taactggacc aaagactcca tcacagaagt
     1921 atggtcttac aatgctgaac ttattgtggc aatggaaaac cagcacacta ttgatttggc
     1981 tgattcagag atgaacaggc tgtatgagcg agtgaggaaa caattaaggg aaaatgctga
     2041 agaggatggt actggttgct ttgaaatttt tcataaatgt gacgatgatt gtatggctag
     2101 tataaggaac aatacttatg atcacagcaa atacagagaa gaagcgatgc aaaatagaat
     2161 acaaattgac ccagtcaaat tgagtagtgg ctacaaagat gtgatacttt ggtttagctt
     2221 cggggcatca tgctttttgc ttcttgccat tgcaatgggc cttgttttca tatgtgtgaa
     2281 gaacggaaac atgcggtgca ctatttgtat actccggcct gaagctccgc gggcccggga
     2341 tccaccggtc gccaccatgg tgagcaaggg cgaggagctg ttcaccgggg tggtgcccat
     2401 cctggtcgag ctggacggcg acgtaaacgg ccacaagttc agcgtgtccg gcgagggcga
     2461 gggcgatgcc acctacggca agctgaccct gaagttcatc tgcaccaccg gcaagctgcc
     2521 cgtgccctgg cccaccctcg tgaccaccct gacctacggc gtgcagtgct tcagccgcta
     2581 ccccgaccac atgaagcagc acgacttctt caagtccgcc atgcccgaag gctacgtcca
     2641 ggagcgcacc atcttcttca aggacgacgg caactacaag acccgcgccg aggtgaagtt
     2701 cgagggcgac accctggtga accgcatcga gctgaagggc atcgacttca aggaggacgg
     2761 caacatcctg gggcacaagc tggagtacaa ctacaacagc cacaacgtct atatcatggc
     2821 cgacaagcag aagaacggca tcaaggtgaa cttcaagatc cgccacaaca tcgaggacgg
     2881 cagcgtgcag ctcgccgacc actaccagca gaacaccccc atcggcgacg gccccgtgct
     2941 gctgcccgac aaccactacc tgagcaccca gtccaagctg agcaaagacc ccaacgagaa
     3001 gcgcgatcac atggtcctgc tggagttcgt gaccgccgcc gggatcactc tcggcatgga
     3061 cgagctgtac aagtaaagcg gccgcgactc tagatcataa tcagccatac cacatttgta
     3121 gaggttttac ttgctttaaa aaacctccca cacctccccc tgaacctgaa acataaaatg
     3181 aatgcaattg ttgttgttaa cttgtttatt gcagcttata atggttacaa ataaagcaat
     3241 agcatcacaa atttcacaaa taaagcattt ttttcactgc attctagttg tggtttgtcc
     3301 aaactcatca atgtatctta aggcgtaaat tgtaagcgtt aatattttgt taaaattcgc
     3361 gttaaatttt tgttaaatca gctcattttt taaccaatag gccgaaatcg gcaaaatccc
     3421 ttataaatca aaagaataga ccgagatagg gtnnnnnnnn nnnnnnnnnn nnnnnnnnnn
     3481 nnnnnnnnna aagaacgtgg actccaacgt caaaggnnnn nnnnnnnnnn nnnnnnnnnn
     3541 nnnnnnnnnn nnnnnnnnnn nnnnntnnnn nnnnnnnnnn nnnnnnnnnn nnnnnnnnnn
     3601 nnnnnnnnnn nnnnnnnnnn nnnnnnnnnn nnnnnnnnnn nnnnnnnnnn nnnnnnngnn
     3661 nnnnnnnnnn nnnnnnnnnn nnnnnnnnnn nnnnnnnnnn nnnnnnnnnn nnnnnnnnnn
     3721 nnnnnnnnnn nnnnnnnnnn nnnnnnnnnn nnnnnnnnnn nnnnnnnnnn nnnnnnnnnn
     3781 nncaggtggc acttttcggg gaaatgtgcg cggaacccct atttgtttat ttttctaaat
     3841 acattcaaat atgtatccgc tcatgagaca ataaccctga taaatgcttc aataatattg
     3901 aaaaaggaag agtcctgagg cggaaagaac cagctgtgga atgtgtgtca gttagggtgt
     3961 ggaaagtccc caggctcccc agcaggcaga agtatgcaaa gcatgcatct caattagtca
     4021 gcaaccaggt gtggaaagtc cccaggctcc ccagcaggca gaagtatgca aagcatgcat
     4081 ctcaattagt cagcaaccat agtcccgccc ctaactccgc ccatcccgcc cctaactccg
     4141 cccagttccg cccattctcc gccccatggc tgactaattt tttttattta tgcagaggcc
     4201 gaggccgcct cggcctctga gctattccag aagtagtgag gaggcttttt tggaggccta
     4261 ggcttttgca aagatcgatc aagagacagg atgaggatcg tttcgcatga ttgaacaaga
     4321 tggattgcac gcaggttctc cggccgcttg ggtggagagg ctattcggct atgactgggc
     4381 acaacagaca atcggctgct ctgatgccgc cgtgttccgg ctgtcagcgc aggggcgccc
     4441 ggttcttttt gtcaagaccg acctgtccgg tgccctgaat gaactgcaag acgaggcagc
     4501 gcggctatcg tggctggcca cgacgggcgt tccttgcgca gctgtgctcg acgttgtcac
     4561 tgaagcggga agggactggc tgctattggg cgaagtgccg gggcaggatc tcctgtcatc
     4621 tcaccttgct cctgccgaga aagtatccat catggctgat gcaatgcggc ggctgcatac
     4681 gcttgatccg gctacctgcc cattcgacca ccaagcgaaa catcgcatcg agcgagcacg
     4741 tactcggatg gaagccggtc ttgtcgatca ggatgatctg gacgaagagc atcaggggct
     4801 cgcgccagcc gaactgttcg ccaggctcaa ggcgagcatg cccgacggcg aggatctcgt
     4861 cgtgacccat ggcgatgcct gcttgccgaa tatcatggtg gaaaatggcc gcttttctgg
     4921 attcatcgac tgtggccggc tgggtgtggc ggaccgctat caggacatag cgttggctac
     4981 ccgtgatatt gctgaagagc ttggcggcga atgggctgac cgcttcctcg tgctttacgg
     5041 tatcgccgct cccgattcgc agcgcatcgc cttctatcgc cttcttgacg agttcttctg
     5101 agcgggactc tggggttcga aatgaccgac caagcgacgc ccaacctgcc atcacgagat
     5161 ttcgattcca ccgccgcctt ctatgaaagg ttgggcttcg gaatcgtttt ccgggacgcc
     5221 ggctggatga tcctccagcg cggggatctc atgctggagt tcttcgccca ccctaggggg
     5281 aggctaactg aaacacggaa ggagacaata ccggaaggaa cccgcgctat gacggcaata
     5341 aaaagacaga ataaaacgca cggtgttggg tcgtttgttc ataaacgcgg ggttcggtcc
     5401 cagggctggc actctgtcga taccccaccg agaccccatt ggggccaata cgcccgcgtt
     5461 tcttcctttt ccccacccca ccccccaagt tcgggtgaag gcccagggct cgcagccaac
     5521 gtcggggcgg caggccctgc catagcctca ggttactcat atatacttta gattgattta
     5581 aaacttcatt tttaatttaa aaggatctag gtgaagatcc tttttgataa tctcatgacc
     5641 aaaatccctt aacgtgagtt ttcgttccac tgagcgtcag accccgtaga aaagatcaaa
     5701 ggatcttctt gagatccttt ttttctgcgc gtaatctgct gcttgcaaac aaaaaaacca
     5761 ccgctaccag cggtggtttg tttgccggat caagagctac caactctttt tccgaaggta
     5821 actggcttca gcagagcgca gataccaaat actgttcttc tagtgtagcc gtagttaggc
     5881 caccacttca agaactctgt agcaccgcct acatacctcg ctctgctaat cctgttacca
     5941 gtggctgctg ccagtggcga taagtcgtgt cttaccgggt tggactcaag acgatagtta
     6001 ccggataagg cgcagcggtc gggctgaacg gggggttcgt gcacacagcc cagcttggag
     6061 cgaacgacct acaccgaact gagataccta cagcgtgagc tatgagaaag cgccacgctt
     6121 cccgaaggga gaaaggcgga caggtatccg gtaagcggca gggtcggaac aggagagcgc
     6181 acgagggagc ttccaggggg aaacgcctgg tatctttata gtcctgtcgg gtttcgccac
     6241 ctctgacttg agcgtcgatt tttgtgatgc tcgtcagggg ggcggagcct atggaaaaac
     6301 gccagcaacg cggccttttt acggttcctg gccttttgct ggccttttgc tcacatgttc
     6361 tttcctgcgt tatcccctga ttctgtggat aaccgtatta ccgc
//
