>Addgene plasmid #127810 | Influenza-FPV-HA-mEGFP | addgene full sequence | sequence record 247502 | Addgene NGS Result
GTGATGCGGTTTTGGCAGTACATCAATGGGCGTGGATAGCGGTTTGACTCACGGGGATTTCCAAGTCTCC
ACCCCATTGACGTCAATGGGAGTTTGTTTTGGCACCAAAATCAACGGGACTTTCCAAAATGTCGTAACAA
CTCCGCCCCATTGACGCAAATGGGCGGTAGGCGTGTACGGTGGGAGGTCTATATAAGCAGAGCTGGTTTA
GTGAACCGTCAGATCCGCTAGCGCTACCGGACTCAGATCTCATGAACACTCAAATCCTGGTTTTCGCCCT
TGTGGCAGTCATTCCCACAAATGCAGACAAAATTTGTCTTGGACATCATGCTGTATCAAATGGCACCAAA
GTAAACACACTCACTGAGAGAGGAGTAGAAGTTGTCAATGCAACGGAAACAGTGGAGCGGACAAACATCC
CCAAAATTTGCTCAAAAGGGAAAAGAACCACTGATCTTGGCCAATGCGGACTGTTAGGGACCATTACCGG
ACCACCTCAATGCGACCAATTTCTAGAATTTTCAGCTGATCTAATAATCGAGAGACGAGAAGGAAATGAT
GTTTGTTACCCGGGAAAGTTTGTTAATGAAGAGGCATTGCGGCAAATCCTCAGAGGATCAGGTGGGATTG
ACAAAGAAACAATGGGATTCACATATAGTGGAATAAGGACCAACGGAACAACTAGTGCATGTAGAAGATC
AGGGTCTTCATTCTATGCAGAAATGGAGTGGCTCCTGTCAAATACAGACAATGCTTCTTTCCCACAAATG
ACAAAATCATACAAAAACACAAGGAGAGAATCAGCTCTGATAGTATGGGGAATCCACCATTCAGGATCAA
CCACCGAACAGACCAAACTATATGGGAGTGGAAATAAACTGATAACAGTCGGGAGTTCCAAATATCATCA
ATCTTTTGTGCCGAGTCCAGGAACACGACCGCAGATAAATGGCCAGTCCGGACGGATTGATTTTCATTGG
TTGATCTTGGATCCCAATGATACAGTTACTTTTAGTTTCAATGGGGCTTTCATAGCTCCAAATCGTGCCA
GCTTCTTGAGGGGAAAGTCCATGGGGATCCAGAGCGATGTGCAGGTTGATGCCAATTGCGAAGGGGAATG
CTACCACAGTGGAGGGACTATAACAAGCAGATTGCCTTTTCAAAACATCAATAGCAGAGCAGTTGGCAAA
TGCCCAAGATATGTAAAACAGGAAAGTTTATTATTGGCAACTGGGATGAAGAACGTTCCCGAACCTTCCA
AAAAAGGCAAAAAAAGAGGCCTGTTTGGCGCTATAGCAGGGTTTATTGAAAATGGTTGGGAAGGTCTGGT
CGACGGGTGGTACGGTTTCAGGCATCAGAATGCACAAGGAGAAGGAACTGCAGCAGACTACAAAAGCACC
CAATCGGCAATTGATCAGATAACCGGAAAGTTAAATAGACTCATTGAGAAAACCAACCAGCAATTTGAGC
TAATAGATAATGAATTCACTGAGGTGGAAAAGCAGATTGGCAATTTAATTAACTGGACCAAAGACTCCAT
CACAGAAGTATGGTCTTACAATGCTGAACTTATTGTGGCAATGGAAAACCAGCACACTATTGATTTGGCC
GATTCAGAGATGAACAGGCTGTATGAGCGAGTGAGGAAACAATTAAGGGAAAATGCTGAAGAGGATGGCA
CTGGTTGCTTTGAAATTTTTCATAAATGTGACGATGATTGTATGGCTAGTATAAGGAACAATACTTATGA
TCACAGCAAATACAGAGAAGAAGCGATGCAAAATAGAATACAAATTGACCCAGTCAAATTGAGTAGTGGC
TACAAAGATGTGATACTTTGGTTTAGCTTCGGGGCATCATGCTTTTTGCTTCTTGCCATTGCAATGGGCC
TTGTTTTCATATGTGTGAAGAACGGAAACATGCGGTGCACTATTTGTATACTCCGGCCTGAAGCTCCGCG
GGCCCGGGATCCACCGGTCGCCACCATGGTGAGCAAGGGCGAGGAGCTGTTCACCGGGGTGGTGCCCATC
CTGGTCGAGCTGGACGGCGACGTAAACGGCCACAAGTTCAGCGTGTCCGGCGAGGGCGAGGGCGATGCCA
CCTACGGCAAGCTGACCCTGAAGTTCATCTGCACCACCGGCAAGCTGCCCGTGCCCTGGCCCACCCTCGT
GACCACCCTGACCTACGGCGTGCAGTGCTTCAGCCGCTACCCCGACCACATGAAGCAGCACGACTTCTTC
AAGTCCGCCATGCCCGAAGGCTACGTCCAGGAGCGCACCATCTTCTTCAAGGACGACGGCAACTACAAGA
CCCGCGCCGAGGTGAAGTTCGAGGGCGACACCCTGGTGAACCGCATCGAGCTGAAGGGCATCGACTTCAA
GGAGGACGGCAACATCCTGGGGCACAAGCTGGAGTACAACTACAACAGCCACAACGTCTATATCATGGCC
GACAAGCAGAAGAACGGCATCAAGGTGAACTTCAAGATCCGCCACAACATCGAGGACGGCAGCGTGCAGC
TCGCCGACCACTACCAGCAGAACACCCCCATCGGCGACGGCCCCGTGCTGCTGCCCGACAACCACTACCT
GAGCACCCAGTCCAAGCTGAGCAAAGACCCCAACGAGAAGCGCGATCACATGGTCCTGCTGGAGTTCGTG
ACCGCCGCCGGGATCACTCTCGGCATGGACGAGCTGTACAAGTAAAGCGGCCGCGACTCTAGATCATAAT
CAGCCATACCACATTTGTAGAGGTTTTACTTGCTTTAAAAAACCTCCCACACCTCCCCCTGAACCTGAAA
CATAAAATGAATGCAATTGTTGTTGTTAACTTGTTTATTGCAGCTTATAATGGTTACAAATAAAGCAATA
GCATCACAAATTTCACAAATAAAGCATTTTTTTCACTGCATTCTAGTTGTGGTTTGTCCAAACTCATCAA
TGTATCTTAAGGCGTAAATTGTAAGCGTTAATATTTTGTTAAAATTCGCGTTAAATTTTTGTTAAATCAG
CTCATTTTTTAACCAATAGGCCGAAATCGGCAAAATCCCTTATAAATCAAAAGAATAGACCGAGATAGGG
T
[37 nt withheld, positions 3082-3118]
AAAGAACGTGGACTCCAACGTCAAAGG
[49 nt withheld, positions 3146-3194]
T
[91 nt withheld, positions 3196-3286]
G
[124 nt withheld, positions 3288-3411]
CAGGTGGCACTTTTCGGGGAAATGTGCGCGGAACCCCTATTTGTTTATTTTTCTAAATACATTCAAATAT
GTATCCGCTCATGAGACAATAACCCTGATAAATGCTTCAATAATATTGAAAAAGGAAGAGTCCTGAGGCG
GAAAGAACCAGCTGTGGAATGTGTGTCAGTTAGGGTGTGGAAAGTCCCCAGGCTCCCCAGCAGGCAGAAG
TATGCAAAGCATGCATCTCAATTAGTCAGCAACCAGGTGTGGAAAGTCCCCAGGCTCCCCAGCAGGCAGA
AGTATGCAAAGCATGCATCTCAATTAGTCAGCAACCATAGTCCCGCCCCTAACTCCGCCCATCCCGCCCC
TAACTCCGCCCAGTTCCGCCCATTCTCCGCCCCATGGCTGACTAATTTTTTTTATTTATGCAGAGGCCGA
GGCCGCCTCGGCCTCTGAGCTATTCCAGAAGTAGTGAGGAGGCTTTTTTGGAGGCCTAGGCTTTTGCAAA
GATCGATCAAGAGACAGGATGAGGATCGTTTCGCATGATTGAACAAGATGGATTGCACGCAGGTTCTCCG
GCCGCTTGGGTGGAGAGGCTATTCGGCTATGACTGGGCACAACAGACAATCGGCTGCTCTGATGCCGCCG
TGTTCCGGCTGTCAGCGCAGGGGCGCCCGGTTCTTTTTGTCAAGACCGACCTGTCCGGTGCCCTGAATGA
ACTGCAAGACGAGGCAGCGCGGCTATCGTGGCTGGCCACGACGGGCGTTCCTTGCGCAGCTGTGCTCGAC
GTTGTCACTGAAGCGGGAAGGGACTGGCTGCTATTGGGCGAAGTGCCGGGGCAGGATCTCCTGTCATCTC
ACCTTGCTCCTGCCGAGAAAGTATCCATCATGGCTGATGCAATGCGGCGGCTGCATACGCTTGATCCGGC
TACCTGCCCATTCGACCACCAAGCGAAACATCGCATCGAGCGAGCACGTACTCGGATGGAAGCCGGTCTT
GTCGATCAGGATGATCTGGACGAAGAGCATCAGGGGCTCGCGCCAGCCGAACTGTTCGCCAGGCTCAAGG
CGAGCATGCCCGACGGCGAGGATCTCGTCGTGACCCATGGCGATGCCTGCTTGCCGAATATCATGGTGGA
AAATGGCCGCTTTTCTGGATTCATCGACTGTGGCCGGCTGGGTGTGGCGGACCGCTATCAGGACATAGCG
TTGGCTACCCGTGATATTGCTGAAGAGCTTGGCGGCGAATGGGCTGACCGCTTCCTCGTGCTTTACGGTA
TCGCCGCTCCCGATTCGCAGCGCATCGCCTTCTATCGCCTTCTTGACGAGTTCTTCTGAGCGGGACTCTG
GGGTTCGAAATGACCGACCAAGCGACGCCCAACCTGCCATCACGAGATTTCGATTCCACCGCCGCCTTCT
ATGAAAGGTTGGGCTTCGGAATCGTTTTCCGGGACGCCGGCTGGATGATCCTCCAGCGCGGGGATCTCAT
GCTGGAGTTCTTCGCCCACCCTAGGGGGAGGCTAACTGAAACACGGAAGGAGACAATACCGGAAGGAACC
CGCGCTATGACGGCAATAAAAAGACAGAATAAAACGCACGGTGTTGGGTCGTTTGTTCATAAACGCGGGG
TTCGGTCCCAGGGCTGGCACTCTGTCGATACCCCACCGAGACCCCATTGGGGCCAATACGCCCGCGTTTC
TTCCTTTTCCCCACCCCACCCCCCAAGTTCGGGTGAAGGCCCAGGGCTCGCAGCCAACGTCGGGGCGGCA
GGCCCTGCCATAGCCTCAGGTTACTCATATATACTTTAGATTGATTTAAAACTTCATTTTTAATTTAAAA
GGATCTAGGTGAAGATCCTTTTTGATAATCTCATGACCAAAATCCCTTAACGTGAGTTTTCGTTCCACTG
AGCGTCAGACCCCGTAGAAAAGATCAAAGGATCTTCTTGAGATCCTTTTTTTCTGCGCGTAATCTGCTGC
TTGCAAACAAAAAAACCACCGCTACCAGCGGTGGTTTGTTTGCCGGATCAAGAGCTACCAACTCTTTTTC
CGAAGGTAACTGGCTTCAGCAGAGCGCAGATACCAAATACTGTTCTTCTAGTGTAGCCGTAGTTAGGCCA
CCACTTCAAGAACTCTGTAGCACCGCCTACATACCTCGCTCTGCTAATCCTGTTACCAGTGGCTGCTGCC
AGTGGCGATAAGTCGTGTCTTACCGGGTTGGACTCAAGACGATAGTTACCGGATAAGGCGCAGCGGTCGG
GCTGAACGGGGGGTTCGTGCACACAGCCCAGCTTGGAGCGAACGACCTACACCGAACTGAGATACCTACA
GCGTGAGCTATGAGAAAGCGCCACGCTTCCCGAAGGGAGAAAGGCGGACAGGTATCCGGTAAGCGGCAGG
GTCGGAACAGGAGAGCGCACGAGGGAGCTTCCAGGGGGAAACGCCTGGTATCTTTATAGTCCTGTCGGGT
TTCGCCACCTCTGACTTGAGCGTCGATTTTTGTGATGCTCGTCAGGGGGGCGGAGCCTATGGAAAAACGC
CAGCAACGCGGCCTTTTTACGGTTCCTGGCCTTTTGCTGGCCTTTTGCTCACATGTTCTTTCCTGCGTTA
TCCCCTGATTCTGTGGATAACCGTATTACCGCCATGCATTAGTTATTAATAGTAATCAATTACGGGGTCA
TTAGTTCATAGCCCATATATGGAGTTCCGCGTTACATAACTTACGGTAAATGGCCCGCCTGGCTGACCGC
CCAACGACCCCCGCCCATTGACGTCAATAATGACGTATGTTCCCATAGTAACGCCAATAGGGACTTTCCA
TTGACGTCAATGGGTGGAGTATTTACGGTAAACTGCCCACTTGGCAGTACATCAAGTGTATCATATGCCA
AGTACGCCCCCTATTGACGTCAATGACGGTAAATGGCCCGCCTGGCATTATGCCCAGTACATGACCTTAT
GGGACTTTCCTACTTGGCAGTACATCTACGTATTAGTCATCGCTATTACCATG
Features (pLannotate 1.2.2; 16 found; start..end, strand, type, name):
      1..204     +  promoter       CMV promoter: human cytomegalovirus (CMV) immediate early promoter
    227..251     +  misc_feature   MCS (fragment): multiple cloning site
    252..1940    +  CDS            HA: HEMA_I34A0 - Experimental evidence at protein level: Swiss-Prot protein existence level 1. Binds to sialic acid-containing receptors on the cell surface, bringing about the attachment of the virus particle to the cell. This attachment induces virion internalization either through clathrin-dependent endocytosis or through clathrin- and caveolin- independent pathway. Plays a major role in the determination of host range restriction and virulence. Class I viral fusion protein. Responsible for penetration of the virus into the cell cytoplasm by mediating the fusion of the membrane of the endocytos
   1956..1978    +  misc_feature   MCS (fragment): multiple cloning site
   1986..2705    +  CDS            mEGFP: enhanced GFP with monomerizing A206K mutation (Zacharias et al., 2002) mammalian codon-optimized
   2722..2805    +  CDS            large T antigen (fragment): large T antigen from SV40 (simian virus 40)
   2828..2949    +  polyA_signal   SV40 poly(A) signal: SV40 polyadenylation signal
   2983..3411    -  rep_origin     f1 ori (sequence partly withheld): f1 bacteriophage origin of replication; arrow indicates direction of (+) strand synthesis
   3438..3542    +  promoter       AmpR promoter: bla
   3544..3901    +  promoter       SV40 promoter: SV40 enhancer and early promoter
   3936..4730    +  CDS            NeoR/KanR: aminoglycoside phosphotransferase from Tn5; aph(3')-II (or nptII); confers resistance to neomycin, kanamycin, and G418 (Geneticin®)
   4751..4903    +  CDS            ble (fragment): BLE_KLEPN - Experimental evidence at protein level: Swiss-Prot protein existence level 1. Binding protein with a strong affinity to the bleomycin family of antibiotics. Binds to CL990; an antimitotic-antibiotic compound. From Klebsiella pneumoniae.
   4962..5009    +  polyA_signal   HSV TK poly(A) signal: herpes simplex virus thymidine kinase polyadenylation signal (Cole and Stacy, 1985)
   5100..5116    -  polyA_signal   bGH poly(A) signal (fragment): bovine growth hormone polyadenylation signal
   5338..5926    +  rep_origin     ori: high-copy-number ColE1/pMB1/pBR322/pUC origin of replication
   6101..6404    +  enhancer       CMV enhancer: human cytomegalovirus immediate early enhancer
