[The description below was written by a language model from this plasmid's Addgene catalogue record, the feature table of its GenBank file and pLannotate feature annotations shown in this document.]
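Description:
Influenza-FPV-HA-mEGFP is a 6.4 kb mammalian expression plasmid built on the mEGFP-N1 backbone, designed to produce the hemagglutinin (HA) of influenza A fowl plague virus (H7N1) fused to monomeric EGFP. Transcription is driven by the human cytomegalovirus immediate-early enhancer/promoter, followed by the HA open reading frame, a short stretch of residual multiple cloning site acting as a linker, and then mEGFP, so the fluorescent protein sits at the C-terminus of HA. An SV40 polyadenylation signal terminates the transcript. mEGFP carries the A206K monomerizing mutation, which suppresses the weak self-association of GFP, so the tag should not contribute to apparent oligomerization of its fusion partner. The restriction sites used for cloning are not recorded.

The plasmid is propagated in E. coli through a high-copy ColE1/pUC-type origin and is selected with kanamycin. The Tn5 NeoR/KanR gene is placed behind both a bacterial bla-type promoter and the SV40 enhancer/early promoter, with an HSV TK polyadenylation signal. The same marker can therefore confer G418 resistance in mammalian cells. The SV40 promoter region includes the SV40 origin, and an f1 origin is also present. The depositor's annotation and the automated annotation of the sequenced plasmid agree on length and part order, differing only in their numbering start point.

According to the record, the fusion protein localizes to the plasma membrane, as expected for a viral envelope glycoprotein. The associated work concerns choosing fluorescent protein tags for quantifying protein oligomerization in living cells, which suggests that this fusion served as a membrane-localized oligomeric test protein for fluorescence-based measurements.
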