Addgene plasmid #127810: Influenza-FPV-HA-mEGFP
Purpose: Expression vector Influenza A virus FPV (H7N1) hemagglutinin mEGFP fusion protein, plasma membrane localization
Depositing lab: Salvatore Chiantia. Publication: Optimal fluorescent protein tags for quantifying protein oligomerization in living cells. Dunsing V, Luckner M, Zuhlke B, Petazzi RA, Herrmann A, Chiantia S. Sci Rep. 2018 Jul 13;8(1):10634. doi: 10.1038/s41598-018-28858-0. PubMed 30006597.
Backbone
  Vector backbone: mEGFP-N1
  Vector type: Mammalian Expression
Growth in bacteria
  Bacterial resistance: Kanamycin, 50 μg/mL
  Growth temperature: 37°C
  Growth strain: DH5alpha
  Copy number: High Copy
Gene/Insert
  Gene/Insert name: Influenza A virus FPV (H7N1) hemagglutinin mEGFP fusion
  Cloning method: Restriction Enzyme; 5′ cloning site Unknown (unknown if destroyed); 3′ cloning site Unknown (unknown if destroyed)
Terms and licenses: Academic/Nonprofit Terms; Industry Terms: Not Available to Industry
How to cite: Influenza-FPV-HA-mEGFP was a gift from Salvatore Chiantia (Addgene plasmid # 127810 ; http://n2t.net/addgene:127810 ; RRID:Addgene_127810)
